Addgene plasmid #38893: PTPRT
Purpose: Bacterial expression for structure determination; may not be full ORF
Depositing lab: Nicola Burgess-Brown. Depositing organization: University of Oxford.
Backbone
  Vector backbone: pNIC28-Bsa4
  Backbone manufacturer: SGC
  Vector type: Bacterial Expression
Growth in bacteria
  Bacterial resistance: Kanamycin, 50 μg/mL
  Growth temperature: 37°C
  Growth strain: Mach1
  Copy number: Low Copy
Gene/Insert
  Gene/Insert name: PTPRT (alt names: protein tyrosine phosphatase, receptor type, T [isoform 1]; PDB:2OOQ)
  Species: H. sapiens (human)
  Insert size (bp): 949
  Entrez Gene: PTPRT (a.k.a. RPTPrho)
  Tag / fusion protein: His Tev (N terminal on insert)
  Cloning method: Ligation Independent Cloning
  Sequencing primers: 5′ T7; 3′ T7-term
Terms and licenses: Academic/Nonprofit Terms; Industry Terms: Not Available to Industry
How to cite: PTPRT was a gift from Nicola Burgess-Brown (Addgene plasmid # 38893 ; http://n2t.net/addgene:38893 ; RRID:Addgene_38893)
