[The description below was written by a language model from this plasmid's Addgene catalogue record.]
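Description:
PTPRT is a bacterial expression plasmid built on the pNIC28-Bsa4 backbone from the SGC, carrying a fragment of the human PTPRT gene, which encodes receptor-type protein tyrosine phosphatase T (also known as RPTPrho), isoform 1. The insert is about 949 bp and was introduced by ligation-independent cloning. The record explicitly warns that it may not represent the full open reading frame. That is consistent with the short insert length relative to a large receptor phosphatase and with its association with a deposited crystal structure, although the record does not state which domain or residue boundaries are included.

The encoded protein carries an N-terminal histidine tag followed by a TEV protease cleavage site. The tag allows the recombinant product to be captured by immobilised metal affinity chromatography, and protease treatment can then remove it to leave near-native protein. The promoter is not listed directly, but the recommended sequencing primers are T7 and T7-terminator, implying that the insert sits between a T7 promoter and terminator, an arrangement that requires a host supplying T7 RNA polymerase for expression. The plasmid is selected with kanamycin, is described as low copy, and is propagated in the Mach1 cloning strain. The origin of replication is not specified, and no feature table was provided.

The stated purpose is production of the protein in bacteria for structure determination, and the construct would also suit making purified PTPRT fragment for other in vitro work. Distribution is restricted to academic and nonprofit users.
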