>Addgene plasmid #38893 | PTPRT | depositor partial sequence | sequence record 48951 | PTPRT sequence 949 bps
ATGCACCATCATCATCATCATTCTTCTGGTGTAGATCTGGGTACCGAGAACCTGTACTTCCAATCCATGG
CCATCCGGGTGGCTGACTTGCTGCAGCACATCACGCAGATGAAGAGAGGCCAGGGCTACGGGTTCAAGGA
GGAATACGAGGCCTTACCAGAGGGGCAGACAGCTTCGTGGGACACAGCCAAGGAGGATGAAAACCGCAAT
AAGAATCGATATGGGAACATCATATCCTACGACCATTCCCGGGTGAGGCTGCTGGTGCTGGATGGAGACC
CGCACTCTGACTACATCAATGCCAACTACATTGACGGATACCATCGACCTCGGCACTACATTGCGACTCA
AGGTCCGATGCAGGAGACTGTAAAGGACTTTTGGAGAATGATCTGGCAGGAGAACTCCGCCAGCATCGTC
ATGGTCACAAACCTGGTGGAAGTGGGCAGGGTGAAATGTGTGCGATACTGGCCAGATGACACGGAGGTCT
ACGGAGACATTAAAGTCACCCTGATTGAAACAGAGCCCCTGGCAGAATACGTCATACGCACCTTCACAGT
CCAGAAGAAAGGCTACCATGAGATCCGGGAGCTCCGCCTCTTCCACTTCACCAGCTGGCCTGACCACGGC
GTTCCCTGCTATGCCACTGGCCTTCTGGGCTTCGTCCGCCAGGTCAAGTTCCTCAACCCCCCGGAAGCTG
GGCCCATAGTGGTCCACTGCAGTGCTGGGGCTGGGCGGACTGGCTGCTTCATTGCCATTGACACCATGCT
TGACATGGCCGAGAATGAAGGGGTGGTGGACATCTTCAACTGCGTGCGTGAGCTCCGGGCCCAAAGGGTC
AACCTGGTACAGACAGAGGAGCAATATGTGTTTGTGCACGATGCCATCCTGGAAGCGTGCCTCTGTGGCA
ACACTGCCATCTGACAGTAAAGGTGGATACGGATCCGAA
