>Addgene plasmid #38893 | PTPRT | addgene partial sequence | sequence record 51211 | T7_term
CTCGAATTCGGATCCGTATCCACCTTTACTGTCAGATGGCAGTGTTGCCACAGAGGCACGCTTCCAGGAT
GGCATCGTGCACAAACACATATTGCTCCTCTGTCTGTACCAGGTTGACCCTTTGGGCCCGGAGCTCACGC
ACGCAGTTGAAGATGTCCACCACCCCTTCATTCTCGGCCATGTCAAGCATGGTGTCAATGGCAATGAAGC
AGCCAGTCCGCCCAGCCCCAGCACTGCAGTGGACCACTATGGGCCCAGCTTCCGGGGGGTTGAGGAACTT
GACCTGGCGGACGAAGCCCAGAAGGCCAGTGGCATAGCAGGGAACGCCGTGGTCAGGCCAGCTGGTGAAG
TGGAAGAGGCGGAGCTCCCGGATCTCATGGTAGCCTTTCTTCTGGACTGTGAAGGTGCGTATGACGTATT
CTGCCAGGGGCTCTGTTTCAATCAGGGTGACTTTAATGTCTCCGTAGACCTCCGTGTCATCTGGCCAGTA
TCGCACACATTTCACCCTGCCCACTTCCACCAGGTTTGTGACCATGACGATGCTGGCGGAGTTCTCCTGC
CAGATCATTCTCCAAAAGTCCTTTACAGTCTCCTGCATCGGACCTTGAGTCGCAATGTAGTGCCGAGGTC
GATGGTATCCGTCAATGTAGTTGGCATTGATGTAGTCAGAGTGCGGGTCTCCATCCAGCACCAGCAGCCT
CACCCGGGAATGGTCGTAGGATATGATGTTCCCATATCGATTCTTATTGCGGTTTTCATCCTCCTTGGCT
GTGTCCCACGAAGCTGTCTGCCCCTCTGGTAAGG
