>Addgene plasmid #38893 | PTPRT | addgene partial sequence | sequence record 51215 | T7 5'-TAATACGACTCACTATAGGG-3'
ATATTTTGTTTACTTTAAGAAGGAGATATACATATGCACCATCATCATCATCATTCTTCTGGTGTAGATC
TGGGTACCGAGAACCTGTACTTCCAATCCATGGCCATCCGGGTGGCTGACTTGCTGCAGCACATCACGCA
GATGAAGAGAGGCCAGGGCTACGGGTTCAAGGAGGAATACGAGGCCTTACCAGAGGGGCAGACAGCTTCG
TGGGACACAGCCAAGGAGGATGAAAACCGCAATAAGAATCGATATGGGAACATCATATCCTACGACCATT
CCCGGGTGAGGCTGCTGGTGCTGGATGGAGACCCGCACTCTGACTACATCAATGCCAACTACATTGACGG
ATACCATCGACCTCGGCACTACATTGCGACTCAAGGTCCGATGCAGGAGACTGTAAAGGACTTTTGGAGA
ATGATCTGGCAGGAGAACTCCGCCAGCATCGTCATGGTCACAAACCTGGTGGAAGTGGGCAGGGTGAAAT
GTGTGCGATACTGGCCAGATGACACGGAGGTCTACGGAGACATTAAAGTCACCCTGATTGAAACAGAGCC
CCTGGCAGAATACGTCATACGCACCTTCACAGTCCAGAAGAAAGGCTACCATGAGATCCGGGAGCTCCGC
CTCTTCCACTTCACCAGCTGGCCTGACCACGGCGTTCCCTGCTATGCCACTGGCCTTCTGGGCTTCGTCC
GCCAGGTCAAGTTCCTCAACCCCCCGGAAGCTGGGCCCATAGTGGTCCACTGCAGTGCTGGGGCTGGGCG
GACTGGCTGCTTCATTGCCATTGACACCATGCTTGACATGGCCGAGAATGAAGGGGTGGTGGACATCTTC
AACTGCGTGCGTGAGCTCCGGGCCCAAAGGGTCAACCTGGTACAGACAGAGGAGCAATATGTGTTTGTGC
ACGATGCCATCCTGGAAGCGTGCCTCTGTGGCAACACTGCCATCTGACAGTAAAGGTGGATACGG
